Addgene plasmid #144954: TFORF3478
Purpose: Lentiviral vector for overexpressing transcription factor ORFs with unique 24-bp barcodes. Barcodes facilitate identification of transcription factors in pooled screens.
Depositing lab: Feng Zhang. Depositing organization: Broad Institute. Publication: A transcription factor atlas of directed differentiation. Joung J, Ma S, Tay T, Geiger-Schuller KR, Kirchgatterer PC, Verdine VK, Guo B, Arias-Garcia MA, Allen WE, Singh A, Kuksenko O, Abudayyeh OO, Gootenberg JS, Fu Z, Macrae RK, Buenrostro JD, Regev A, Zhang F. Cell. 2023 Jan 5;186(1):209-229.e26. doi: 10.1016/j.cell.2022.11.026. PubMed 36608654.
Backbone
  Vector backbone: pLX_TRC317
  Backbone manufacturer: Broad Institute Genetic Perturbation Platform
  Backbone size w/o insert (bp): 8264
  Vector type: Mammalian Expression, Lentiviral
  Selectable markers: Puromycin
Growth in bacteria
  Bacterial resistance: Ampicillin, 100 μg/mL
  Growth temperature: 37°C
  Growth strain: NEB Stable
  Copy number: High Copy
Gene/Insert
  Gene/Insert name: FOXD4
  Species: H. sapiens (human)
  Insert size (bp): 1526
  Entrez Gene: FOXD4 (a.k.a. FKHL9, FOXD4A, FREAC-5, FREAC5)
  Promoter: EF1a
  Tag / fusion protein: V5 (C terminal on insert)
  Cloning method: Gateway Cloning
  Sequencing primers: 5′ GGGTGGAGACTGAAGTTAGGCCAG; 3′ CACATAGCGTAAAAGGAGCAACATAG
Resource information
  A portion of this plasmid was derived from a plasmid made by: Broad Institute Genetic Perturbation Platform
Terms and licenses: Academic/Nonprofit Terms; Industry Terms: Not Available to Industry
Depositor comments: NM_207305.4 Please test multiple small colonies in case of plasmid recombination. To make this collection available in a timely manner, a portion of this collection was not fully sequenced by Addgene. If an Addgene verified full plasmid sequence is not available, please contact us prior to placing an order to request the full sequence.
How to cite: TFORF3478 was a gift from Feng Zhang (Addgene plasmid # 144954 ; http://n2t.net/addgene:144954 ; RRID:Addgene_144954)
