[The description below was written by a language model from this plasmid's Addgene catalogue record and pLannotate feature annotations shown in this document.]
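Description:
TFORF3478 is a lentiviral mammalian expression plasmid built on the pLX_TRC317 backbone and carrying the human transcription factor FOXD4 as an open reading frame introduced by Gateway cloning. It belongs to a barcoded transcription factor ORF collection in which each construct carries a unique 24-bp barcode, so that the factor delivered to a cell can be identified by sequencing in pooled overexpression screens. The barcode itself is not annotated in the feature table. In bacteria the plasmid is maintained through a high-copy ColE1/pUC-type origin and selected with ampicillin via the β-lactamase gene. An f1 origin and remnants of a lac/T7/T3 cloning region are also present. The depositor warns that the plasmid can recombine during propagation, as is common for LTR-containing vectors.

The viral portion has a third-generation, self-inactivating layout. An RSV promoter drives a truncated HIV-1 5' LTR, followed by the Ψ packaging signal with a gag fragment, the Rev response element for Rev-dependent nuclear export of the genomic RNA, a cPPT/CTS, and a ΔU3 3' LTR with a downstream SV40 polyadenylation signal. Within the transfer region, an SV40 promoter expresses puromycin N-acetyltransferase, allowing selection of transduced cells. A separate EF-1α promoter drives the FOXD4 coding sequence. The ORF is flanked by attB1 and attB2 recombination scars and is followed by a C-terminal V5 epitope tag for detecting the protein. A WPRE downstream of the cassette enhances transcript stability and expression. The short U6 promoter fragment annotated between the V5 tag and the WPRE appears to be a residual sequence rather than a functional Pol III unit.
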