Features (pLannotate 1.2.2; 34 found; start..end, strand, type, name):
      5..231     +  promoter       RSV promoter: Rous sarcoma virus enhancer/promoter
    232..412     +  LTR            5' LTR (truncated): truncated 5' long terminal repeat (LTR) from HIV-1
    459..584     +  misc_feature   HIV-1 Ψ: packaging signal of human immunodeficiency virus type 1
    568..931     +  CDS            HIV-1 gag (fragment): gag protein from human immunodeficiency virus 1; gag
   1077..1310    +  misc_feature   RRE: The Rev response element (RRE) of HIV-1 allows for Rev-dependent mRNA export from the nucleus to the cytoplasm.
   1687..1713    +  CDS            Rev (fragment): human immunodeficiency virus 1 (HIV-1) Rev protein; rev; enhances nuclear export of unspliced and incompletely spliced viral mRNAs
   1720..1743    +  promoter       SV40 promoter (fragment): SV40 early promoter
   1744..1815    +  promoter       SV40 promoter (fragment): SV40 enhancer and early promoter
   1839..1974    +  rep_origin     SV40 ori: SV40 origin of replication
   2020..2616    +  CDS            PuroR (fragment): puromycin N-acetyltransferase; pac from Streptomyces; confers resistance to puromycin
   2665..2782    +  misc_feature   cPPT/CTS: central polypurine tract and central termination sequence of HIV-1
   2847..2913    +  CDS            small t antigen (fragment): SV40 (simian virus 40) small t antigen
   2920..4098    +  promoter       EF-1α promoter: strong constitutive promoter for human elongation factor EF-1α
   4119..4136    +  protein_bind   attB1 (fragment): mutant version of attB; core recombination site for the Gateway® BP reaction BP Clonase™
   4145..5461    +  CDS            FOXD4: FOXD4_HUMAN - Also known as FKHL9, FOXD4A, FREAC5. Experimental evidence at protein level: Swiss-Prot protein existence level 1. From Homo sapiens (Human).
   5469..5486    -  protein_bind   attB2 (fragment): mutant version of attB; core recombination site for the Gateway® BP reaction BP Clonase™
   5495..5536    +  CDS            V5 tag: epitope tag from simian virus 5
   5552..5605    +  promoter       U6 promoter (fragment): RNA polymerase III promoter for human U6 snRNA
   5647..6235    +  misc_feature   WPRE: woodchuck hepatitis virus posttranscriptional regulatory element
   6286..6305    +  misc_feature   cPPT/CTS (fragment): central polypurine tract and central termination sequence of HIV-1
   6307..6540    +  LTR            3' LTR (ΔU3): self-inactivating 3' long terminal repeat (LTR) from HIV-1
   6618..6739    +  polyA_signal   SV40 poly(A) signal: SV40 polyadenylation signal
   6779..6914    +  rep_origin     SV40 ori: SV40 origin of replication
   6935..6953    -  promoter       T7 promoter: promoter for bacteriophage T7 RNA polymerase
   6961..7116    +  CDS            lacZα (fragment): LacZα fragment of β-galactosidase; lacZ fragment
   7121..7549    +  rep_origin     f1 ori (sequence partly withheld): f1 bacteriophage origin of replication; arrow indicates direction of (+) strand synthesis
   7602..7706    +  promoter       AmpR promoter: bla
   7707..8567    +  CDS            AmpR: β-lactamase; bla; confers resistance to ampicillin, carbenicillin, and related antibiotics
   8738..9326    +  rep_origin     ori: high-copy-number ColE1/pMB1/pBR322/pUC origin of replication
   9509..9601    +  CDS            lacI (fragment): lac repressor; lacI; The lac repressor binds to the lac operator to inhibit transcription in E. coli. This inhibition can be relieved by adding lactose or isopropyl-β-D-thiogalactopyranoside (IPTG).
   9614..9635    +  protein_bind   CAP binding site: CAP binding activates transcription in the presence of cAMP. E. coli catabolite activator protein
   9650..9680    +  promoter       lac promoter: promoter for the E. coli lac operon
   9688..9704    +  protein_bind   lac operator: The lac repressor binds to the lac operator to inhibit transcription in E. coli. This inhibition can be relieved by adding lactose or isopropyl-β-D-thiogalactopyranoside (IPTG). lac repressor encoded by lacI
   9749..9767    +  promoter       T3 promoter: promoter for bacteriophage T3 RNA polymerase
>Addgene plasmid #144954 | TFORF3478 | addgene full sequence | sequence record 404534 | Addgene NGS Result
TTAATGTAGTCTTATGCAATACTCTTGTAGTCTTGCAACATGGTAACGATGAGTTAGCAACATGCCTTAC
AAGGAGAGAAAAAGCACCGTGCATGCCGATTGGTGGAAGTAAGGTGGTACGATCGTGCCTTATTAGGAAG
GCAACAGACGGGTCTGACATGGATTGGACGAACCACTGAATTGCCGCATTGCAGAGATATTGTATTTAAG
TGCCTAGCTCGATACATAAACGGGTCTCTCTGGTTAGACCAGATCTGAGCCTGGGAGCTCTCTGGCTAAC
TAGGGAACCCACTGCTTAAGCCTCAATAAAGCTTGCCTTGAGTGCTTCAAGTAGTGTGTGCCCGTCTGTT
GTGTGACTCTGGTAACTAGAGATCCCTCAGACCCTTTTAGTCAGTGTGGAAAATCTCTAGCAGTGGCGCC
CGAACAGGGACTTGAAAGCGAAAGGGAAACCAGAGGAGCTCTCTCGACGCAGGACTCGGCTTGCTGAAGC
GCGCACGGCAAGAGGCGAGGGGCGGCGACTGGTGAGTACGCCAAAAATTTTGACTAGCGGAGGCTAGAAG
GAGAGAGATGGGTGCGAGAGCGTCAGTATTAAGCGGGGGAGAATTAGATCGCGATGGGAAAAAATTCGGT
TAAGGCCAGGGGGAAAGAAAAAATATAAATTAAAACATATAGTATGGGCAAGCAGGGAGCTAGAACGATT
CGCAGTTAATCCTGGCCTGTTAGAAACATCAGAAGGCTGTAGACAAATACTGGGACAGCTACAACCATCC
CTTCAGACAGGATCAGAAGAACTTAGATCATTATATAATACAGTAGCAACCCTCTATTGTGTGCATCAAA
GGATAGAGATAAAAGACACCAAGGAAGCTTTAGACAAGATAGAGGAAGAGCAAAACAAAAGTAAGACCAC
CGCACAGCAAGCGGCCGCTGATCTTCAGACCTGGAGGAGGAGATATGAGGGACAATTGGAGAAGTGAATT
ATATAAATATAAAGTAGTAAAAATTGAACCATTAGGAGTAGCACCCACCAAGGCAAAGAGAAGAGTGGTG
CAGAGAGAAAAAAGAGCAGTGGGAATAGGAGCTTTGTTCCTTGGGTTCTTGGGAGCAGCAGGAAGCACTA
TGGGCGCAGCGTCAATGACGCTGACGGTACAGGCCAGACAATTATTGTCTGGTATAGTGCAGCAGCAGAA
CAATTTGCTGAGGGCTATTGAGGCGCAACAGCATCTGTTGCAACTCACAGTCTGGGGCATCAAGCAGCTC
CAGGCAAGAATCCTGGCTGTGGAAAGATACCTAAAGGATCAACAGCTCCTGGGGATTTGGGGTTGCTCTG
GAAAACTCATTTGCACCACTGCTGTGCCTTGGAATGCTAGTTGGAGTAATAAATCTCTGGAACAGATTTG
GAATCACACGACCTGGATGGAGTGGGACAGAGAAATTAACAATTACACAAGCTTAATACACTCCTTAATT
GAAGAATCGCAAAACCAGCAAGAAAAGAATGAACAAGAATTATTGGAATTAGATAAATGGGCAAGTTTGT
GGAATTGGTTTAACATAACAAATTGGCTGTGGTATATAAAATTATTCATAATGATAGTAGGAGGCTTGGT
AGGTTTAAGAATAGTTTTTGCTGTACTTTCTATAGTGAATAGAGTTAGGCAGGGATATTCACCATTATCG
TTTCAGACCCACCTCCCAACCCCGAGGGGACCCATGCATTGCATCTCAATTAGTCAGCAACCAGGTGTGG
AAAGTCCCCAGGCTCCCCAGCAGGCAGAAGTATGCAAAGCATGCGTCTCAATTAGTCAGCAACCATAGTC
CCGCCCCTAACTCCGCCCATCCCGCCCCTAACTCCGCCCAGTTCCGCCCATTCTCCGCCCCATGGCTGAC
TAATTTTTTTTATTTATGCAGAGGCCGAGGCCGCCTCGGCCTCTGAGCTATTCCAGAAGTAGTGAGGAGG
CTTTTTTGGAGGCCTAGGCTTTTGCAAAAAGCTTTCTAGAGGTACCACCGGAGCTTACCATGACCGAGTA
CAAGCCCACGGTGCGCCTCGCCACCCGCGACGACGTCCCCAGGGCCGTACGCACCCTCGCCGCCGCGTTC
GCCGACTACCCCGCCACGCGCCACACCGTCGATCCGGACCGCCACATCGAGCGGGTCACCGAGCTGCAAG
AACTCTTCCTCACGCGCGTCGGGCTCGACATCGGCAAGGTGTGGGTCGCGGACGACGGCGCCGCCGTGGC
GGTCTGGACCACGCCGGAGAGCGTCGAAGCGGGGGCGGTGTTCGCCGAGATCGGCCCGCGCATGGCCGAG
TTGAGCGGTTCCCGGCTGGCCGCGCAGCAACAGATGGAAGGCCTCCTGGCGCCGCACCGGCCCAAGGAGC
CCGCGTGGTTCCTGGCCACCGTCGGCGTCTCGCCCGACCACCAGGGCAAGGGTCTGGGCAGCGCCGTCGT
GCTCCCCGGAGTGGAGGCGGCCGAGCGCGCCGGGGTGCCCGCCTTCCTGGAGACCTCCGCGCCCCGCAAC
CTCCCCTTCTACGAGCGGCTCGGCTTCACCGTCACCGCCGACGTCGAGGTGCCCGAAGGACCGCGCACCT
GGTGCATGACCCGCAAGCCCGGTGCCAGTTAACGAATTCTAGATCTTGAGACAAATGGCAGTATTCATCC
ACAATTTTAAAAGAAAAGGGGGGATTGGGGGGTACAGTGCAGGGGAAAGAATAGTAGACATAATAGCAAC
AGACATACAAACTAAAGAATTACAAAAACAAATTACAAAAATTCAAAATTTTCGGGTTTATTACAGGGAC
AGCAGAGATCCACTTTGGCGCCGGCTCGAGGCCTGCAGGTGCAAAGATGGATAAAGTTTTAAACAGAGAG
GAATCTTTGCAGCTAATGGACCTTCTAGGTCTTGAAAGGAGTGGGAATTGGCTCCGGTGCCCGTCAGTGG
GCAGAGCGCACATCGCCCACAGTCCCCGAGAAGTTGGGGGGAGGGGTCGGCAATTGAACCGGTGCCTAGA
GAAGGTGGCGCGGGGTAAACTGGGAAAGTGATGTCGTGTACTGGCTCCGCCTTTTTCCCGAGGGTGGGGG
AGAACCGTATATAAGTGCAGTAGTCGCCGTGAACGTTCTTTTTCGCAACGGGTTTGCCGCCAGAACACAG
GTAAGTGCCGTGTGTGGTTCCCGCGGGCCTGGCCTCTTTACGGGTTATGGCCCTTGCGTGCCTTGAATTA
CTTCCACCTGGCTGCAGTACGTGATTCTTGATCCCGAGCTTCGGGTTGGAAGTGGGTGGGAGAGTTCGAG
GCCTTGCGCTTAAGGAGCCCCTTCGCCTCGTGCTTGAGTTGAGGCCTGGCCTGGGCGCTGGGGCCGCCGC
GTGCGAATCTGGTGGCACCTTCGCGCCTGTCTCGCTGCTTTCGATAAGTCTCTAGCCATTTAAAATTTTT
GATGACCTGCTGCGACGCTTTTTTTCTGGCAAGATAGTCTTGTAAATGCGGGCCAAGATCTGCACACTGG
TATTTCGGTTTTTGGGGCCGCGGGCGGCGACGGGGCCCGTGCGTCCCAGCGCACATGTTCGGCGAGGCGG
GGCCTGCGAGCGCGGCCACCGAGAATCGGACGGGGGTAGTCTCAAGCTGGCCGGCCTGCTCTGGTGCCTG
GCCTCGCGCCGCCGTGTATCGCCCCGCCCTGGGCGGCAAGGCTGGCCCGGTCGGCACCAGTTGCGTGAGC
GGAAAGATGGCCGCTTCCCGGCCCTGCTGCAGGGAGCTCAAAATGGAGGACGCGGCGCTCGGGAGAGCGG
GCGGGTGAGTCACCCACACAAAGGAAAAGGGCCTTTCCGTCCTCAGCCGTCGCTTCATGTGACTCCACGG
AGTACCGGGCGCCGTCCAGGCACCTCGATTAGTTCTCGAGCTTTTGGAGTACGTCGTCTTTAGGTTGGGG
GGAGGGGTTTTATGCGATGGAGTTTCCCCACACTGAGTGGGTGGAGACTGAAGTTAGGCCAGCTTGGCAC
TTGATGTAATTCTCCTTGGAATTTGCCCTTTTTGAGTTTGGATCTTGGTTCATTCTCAAGCCTCAGACAG
TGGTTCAAAGTTTTTTTCTTCCATTTCAGGTGTCGTGAGGCTAGCATCGATTGATCAACAAGTTTGTACA
AAAAAGTTGGCACCATGAACTTGCCAAGAGCTGAGCGCCTTCGCTCCACACCGCAGCGCAGCCTCCGGGA
CTCCGATGGGGAAGACGGTAAAATCGATGTCCTGGGAGAGGAGGAAGATGAAGACGAGGAGGAGGCGGCG
AGCCAGCAGTTCCTAGAGCAGTCGCTCCAGCCGGGGCTGCAGGTGGCCCGGTGGGGCGGGGTTGCGCTTC
CCCGAGAGCACATCGAGGGCGGCGGCGGCCCGAGCGACCCCTCAGAGTTTGGCACCGAGTTCAGGGCACC
GCCAAGGTCTGCGGCGGCCTCTGAAGATGCCCGGCAGCCGGCAAAGCCCCCCTCCTCGTACATCGCGCTC
ATCACCATGGCCATCCTGCAAAGCCCGCACAAGCGCCTCACGCTCAGCGGCATCTGCGCCTTCATTAGTG
ACCGCTTCCCCTACTACCGCCGCAAGTTCCCCGCCTGGCAGAACAGCATCCGCCACAACCTCTCGCTGAA
CGACTGCTTCGTCAAGATCCCCCGCGAGCCGGGCCGCCCAGGCAAGGGCAACTACTGGAGCCTGGACCCC
GCCTCCCAGGACATGTTCGACAATGGCAGCTTTCTCCGGCGTAGGAAGCGTTTCCAGCGCCACCAACCGA
CCCCGGGAGCCCACCTGCCCCACCCCTTCCCTCTACCTGCTGCACACGCCGCCCTGCACAACCCCCGCCC
AGGCCCTCTGCTTGGGGCCCCTGCCCCGCCGCAGCCAGTCCCGGGGGCCTACCCCAACACCGGCCCCGGG
AGACGCCCTTACGCTCTGCTGCACCCGCATCCTCCTCGCTACCTACTGCTCTCGGCCCCCGCCTATGCCG
GGGCACCGAAGAAAGCAGAAGGCGCGGACCTGGCGACCCCGGCACCCTTCCCGTGCTGCAGCCCTCACTT
GGTCCTCAGCCTTGGGAGGAGGGCAAGGGTCTGGCGTCGCCACCGGGAGGCGGATGCATCTCTTTCAGCA
TTGAGAGTATCATGCAAGGGGTCAGGGGAGCGGGTACAGGGGCTGCGCAGAGTTTGTCCCCGACCGCGTG
GAGCTACTGCCCCCTGCTCCAGCGACCGTCAAGCCTGTCGGACAATTTTGCAGCAACAGCAGCGGCATCA
GGAGGAGGACTGCGCCAACGGCTGCGCTCCCACCAAGGGCGCGGTGCTGGGCGGGCACCTGTCGGCCGCG
TCGGCGCTGCTGCGGTATCAGGCGGTGGCAGAGGGCTCTGGGCTGACATCGCTGGCCGCCCCTTTGGGCG
GAGAGGGGACCTCACCAGTTTTTTTAGTATCGCCCACGCCCAGTTCCCTGGCCGAGTCCGCAGGGCCCTC
CTTGCCAACTTTCTTGTACAAAGTGGTTGATATCGGTAAGCCTATCCCTAACCCTCTCCTCGGTCTCGAT
TCTACGTAGTAATGAACTAGTCCGTAACTTGAAAGTATTTCGATTTCTTGGCTTTATATATCTTGTGGAA
AGGACGACCCACCCTAACGAGCTCGAATCCAACGCGTTAAGTCGACAATCAACCTCTGGATTACAAAATT
TGTGAAAGATTGACTGGTATTCTTAACTATGTTGCTCCTTTTACGCTATGTGGATACGCTGCTTTAATGC
CTTTGTATCATGCTATTGCTTCCCGTATGGCTTTCATTTTCTCCTCCTTGTATAAATCCTGGTTGCTGTC
TCTTTATGAGGAGTTGTGGCCCGTTGTCAGGCAACGTGGCGTGGTGTGCACTGTGTTTGCTGACGCAACC
CCCACTGGTTGGGGCATTGCCACCACCTGTCAGCTCCTTTCCGGGACTTTCGCTTTCCCCCTCCCTATTG
CCACGGCGGAACTCATCGCCGCCTGCCTTGCCCGCTGCTGGACAGGGGCTCGGCTGTTGGGCACTGACAA
TTCCGTGGTGTTGTCGGGGAAATCATCGTCCTTTCCTTGGCTGCTCGCCTGTGTTGCCACCTGGATTCTG
CGCGGGACGTCCTTCTGCTACGTCCCTTCGGCCCTCAATCCAGCGGACCTTCCTTCCCGCGGCCTGCTGC
CGGCTCTGCGGCCTCTTCCGCGTCTTCGCCTTCGCCCTCAGACGAGTCGGATCTCCCTTTGGGCCGCCTC
CCCGCGTCGACTTTAAGACCAATGACTTACAAGGCAGCTGTAGATCTTAGCCACTTTTTAAAAGAAAAGG
GGGGACTGGAAGGGCTAATTCACTCCCAACGAAGACAAGATCTGCTTTTTGCTTGTACTGGGTCTCTCTG
GTTAGACCAGATCTGAGCCTGGGAGCTCTCTGGCTAACTAGGGAACCCACTGCTTAAGCCTCAATAAAGC
TTGCCTTGAGTGCTTCAAGTAGTGTGTGCCCGTCTGTTGTGTGACTCTGGTAACTAGAGATCCCTCAGAC
CCTTTTAGTCAGTGTGGAAAATCTCTAGCAGTACGTATAGTAGTTCATGTCATCTTATTATTCAGTATTT
ATAACTTGCAAAGAAATGAATATCAGAGAGTGAGAGGAACTTGTTTATTGCAGCTTATAATGGTTACAAA
TAAAGCAATAGCATCACAAATTTCACAAATAAAGCATTTTTTTCACTGCATTCTAGTTGTGGTTTGTCCA
AACTCATCAATGTATCTTATCATGTCTGGCTCTAGCTATCCCGCCCCTAACTCCGCCCATCCCGCCCCTA
ACTCCGCCCAGTTCCGCCCATTCTCCGCCCCATGGCTGACTAATTTTTTTTATTTATGCAGAGGCCGAGG
CCGCCTCGGCCTCTGAGCTATTCCAGAAGTAGTGAGGAGGCTTTTTTGGAGGCCTAGGGACGTACCCAAT
TCGCCCTATAGTGAGTCGTATTACGCGCGCTCACTGGCCGTCGTTTTACAACGTCGTGACTGGGAAAACC
CTGGCGTTACCCAACTTAATCGCCTTGCAGCACATCCCCCTTTCGCCAGCTGGCGTAATAGCGAAGAGGC
CCGCACCGATCGCCCTTCCCAACAGTTGCGCAGCCTGAATGGCGAATGGG
[124 nt withheld, positions 7121-7244]
C
[91 nt withheld, positions 7246-7336]
A
[49 nt withheld, positions 7338-7386]
CCTTTGACGTTGGAGTCCACGTTCTTT
[37 nt withheld, positions 7414-7450]
ACCCTATCTCGGTCTATTCTTTTGATTTATAAGGGATTTTGCCGATTTCGGCCTATTGGTTAAAAAATGA
GCTGATTTAACAAAAATTTAACGCGAATTTTAACAAAATATTAACGCTTACAATTTAGGTGGCACTTTTC
GGGGAAATGTGCGCGGAACCCCTATTTGTTTATTTTTCTAAATACATTCAAATATGTATCCGCTCATGAG
ACAATAACCCTGATAAATGCTTCAATAATATTGAAAAAGGAAGAGTATGAGTATTCAACATTTCCGTGTC
GCCCTTATTCCCTTTTTTGCGGCATTTTGCCTTCCTGTTTTTGCTCACCCAGAAACGCTGGTGAAAGTAA
AAGATGCTGAAGATCAGTTGGGTGCACGAGTGGGTTACATCGAACTGGATCTCAACAGCGGTAAGATCCT
TGAGAGTTTTCGCCCCGAAGAACGTTTTCCAATGATGAGCACTTTTAAAGTTCTGCTATGTGGCGCGGTA
TTATCCCGTATTGACGCCGGGCAAGAGCAACTCGGTCGCCGCATACACTATTCTCAGAATGACTTGGTTG
AGTACTCACCAGTCACAGAAAAGCATCTTACGGATGGCATGACAGTAAGAGAATTATGCAGTGCTGCCAT
AACCATGAGTGATAACACTGCGGCCAACTTACTTCTGACAACGATCGGAGGACCGAAGGAGCTAACCGCT
TTTTTGCACAACATGGGGGATCATGTAACTCGCCTTGATCGTTGGGAACCGGAGCTGAATGAAGCCATAC
CAAACGACGAGCGTGACACCACGATGCCTGTAGCAATGGCAACAACGTTGCGCAAACTATTAACTGGCGA
ACTACTTACTCTAGCTTCCCGGCAACAATTAATAGACTGGATGGAGGCGGATAAAGTTGCAGGACCACTT
CTGCGCTCGGCCCTTCCGGCTGGCTGGTTTATTGCTGATAAATCTGGAGCCGGTGAGCGTGGGTCTCGCG
GTATCATTGCAGCACTGGGGCCAGATGGTAAGCCCTCCCGTATCGTAGTTATCTACACGACGGGGAGTCA
GGCAACTATGGATGAACGAAATAGACAGATCGCTGAGATAGGTGCCTCACTGATTAAGCATTGGTAACTG
TCAGACCAAGTTTACTCATATATACTTTAGATTGATTTAAAACTTCATTTTTAATTTAAAAGGATCTAGG
TGAAGATCCTTTTTGATAATCTCATGACCAAAATCCCTTAACGTGAGTTTTCGTTCCACTGAGCGTCAGA
CCCCGTAGAAAAGATCAAAGGATCTTCTTGAGATCCTTTTTTTCTGCGCGTAATCTGCTGCTTGCAAACA
AAAAAACCACCGCTACCAGCGGTGGTTTGTTTGCCGGATCAAGAGCTACCAACTCTTTTTCCGAAGGTAA
CTGGCTTCAGCAGAGCGCAGATACCAAATACTGTTCTTCTAGTGTAGCCGTAGTTAGGCCACCACTTCAA
GAACTCTGTAGCACCGCCTACATACCTCGCTCTGCTAATCCTGTTACCAGTGGCTGCTGCCAGTGGCGAT
AAGTCGTGTCTTACCGGGTTGGACTCAAGACGATAGTTACCGGATAAGGCGCAGCGGTCGGGCTGAACGG
GGGGTTCGTGCACACAGCCCAGCTTGGAGCGAACGACCTACACCGAACTGAGATACCTACAGCGTGAGCT
ATGAGAAAGCGCCACGCTTCCCGAAGGGAGAAAGGCGGACAGGTATCCGGTAAGCGGCAGGGTCGGAACA
GGAGAGCGCACGAGGGAGCTTCCAGGGGGAAACGCCTGGTATCTTTATAGTCCTGTCGGGTTTCGCCACC
TCTGACTTGAGCGTCGATTTTTGTGATGCTCGTCAGGGGGGCGGAGCCTATGGAAAAACGCCAGCAACGC
GGCCTTTTTACGGTTCCTGGCCTTTTGCTGGCCTTTTGCTCACATGTTCTTTCCTGCGTTATCCCCTGAT
TCTGTGGATAACCGTATTACCGCCTTTGAGTGAGCTGATACCGCTCGCCGCAGCCGAACGACCGAGCGCA
GCGAGTCAGTGAGCGAGGAAGCGGAAGAGCGCCCAATACGCAAACCGCCTCTCCCCGCGCGTTGGCCGAT
TCATTAATGCAGCTGGCACGACAGGTTTCCCGACTGGAAAGCGGGCAGTGAGCGCAACGCAATTAATGTG
AGTTAGCTCACTCATTAGGCACCCCAGGCTTTACACTTTATGCTTCCGGCTCGTATGTTGTGTGGAATTG
TGAGCGGATAACAATTTCACACAGGAAACAGCTATGACCATGATTACGCCAAGCGCGCAATTAACCCTCA
CTAAAGGGAACAAAAGCTGGAGCTGCAAGC
