>Addgene plasmid #144954 | TFORF3478 | depositor partial sequence | sequence record 286977 | Insert
ATCGATTGATCAACAAGTTTGTACAAAAAAGTTGGCACCATGAACTTGCCAAGAGCTGAGCGCCTTCGCT
CCACACCGCAGCGCAGCCTCCGGGACTCCGATGGGGAAGACGGTAAAATCGATGTCCTGGGAGAGGAGGA
AGATGAAGACGAGGAGGAGGCGGCGAGCCAGCAGTTCCTAGAGCAGTCGCTCCAGCCGGGGCTGCAGGTG
GCCCGGTGGGGCGGGGTTGCGCTTCCCCGAGAGCACATCGAGGGCGGCGGCGGCCCGAGCGACCCCTCAG
AGTTTGGCACCGAGTTCAGGGCACCGCCAAGGTCTGCGGCGGCCTCTGAAGATGCCCGGCAGCCGGCAAA
GCCCCCCTCCTCGTACATCGCGCTCATCACCATGGCCATCCTGCAAAGCCCGCACAAGCGCCTCACGCTC
AGCGGCATCTGCGCCTTCATTAGTGACCGCTTCCCCTACTACCGCCGCAAGTTCCCCGCCTGGCAGAACA
GCATCCGCCACAACCTCTCGCTGAACGACTGCTTCGTCAAGATCCCCCGCGAGCCGGGCCGCCCAGGCAA
GGGCAACTACTGGAGCCTGGACCCCGCCTCCCAGGACATGTTCGACAATGGCAGCTTTCTCCGGCGTAGG
AAGCGTTTCCAGCGCCACCAACCGACCCCGGGAGCCCACCTGCCCCACCCCTTCCCTCTACCTGCTGCAC
ACGCCGCCCTGCACAACCCCCGCCCAGGCCCTCTGCTTGGGGCCCCTGCCCCGCCGCAGCCAGTCCCGGG
GGCCTACCCCAACACCGGCCCCGGGAGACGCCCTTACGCTCTGCTGCACCCGCATCCTCCTCGCTACCTA
CTGCTCTCGGCCCCCGCCTATGCCGGGGCACCGAAGAAAGCAGAAGGCGCGGACCTGGCGACCCCGGCAC
CCTTCCCGTGCTGCAGCCCTCACTTGGTCCTCAGCCTTGGGAGGAGGGCAAGGGTCTGGCGTCGCCACCG
GGAGGCGGATGCATCTCTTTCAGCATTGAGAGTATCATGCAAGGGGTCAGGGGAGCGGGTACAGGGGCTG
CGCAGAGTTTGTCCCCGACCGCGTGGAGCTACTGCCCCCTGCTCCAGCGACCGTCAAGCCTGTCGGACAA
TTTTGCAGCAACAGCAGCGGCATCAGGAGGAGGACTGCGCCAACGGCTGCGCTCCCACCAAGGGCGCGGT
GCTGGGCGGGCACCTGTCGGCCGCGTCGGCGCTGCTGCGGTATCAGGCGGTGGCAGAGGGCTCTGGGCTG
ACATCGCTGGCCGCCCCTTTGGGCGGAGAGGGGACCTCACCAGTTTTTTTAGTATCGCCCACGCCCAGTT
CCCTGGCCGAGTCCGCAGGGCCCTCCTTGCCAACTTTCTTGTACAAAGTGGTTGATATCGGTAAGCCTAT
CCCTAACCCTCTCCTCGGTCTCGATTCTACGTAGTAATGAACTAGTCCGTAACTTGAAAGTATTTCGATT
TCTTGGCTTTATATATCTTGTGGAAAGGACGACCCACCCTAACGAGCTCGAATCCA
