>Addgene plasmid #144954 | TFORF3478 | depositor partial sequence | sequence record 286978 | Barcode
CCCACCCTAACGAGCTCGAATCCA
